>Addgene plasmid #143471 | TFORF1166 | addgene full sequence | sequence record 397914 | Addgene NGS Result
TTAATGTAGTCTTATGCAATACTCTTGTAGTCTTGCAACATGGTAACGATGAGTTAGCAACATGCCTTAC
AAGGAGAGAAAAAGCACCGTGCATGCCGATTGGTGGAAGTAAGGTGGTACGATCGTGCCTTATTAGGAAG
GCAACAGACGGGTCTGACATGGATTGGACGAACCACTGAATTGCCGCATTGCAGAGATATTGTATTTAAG
TGCCTAGCTCGATACATAAACGGGTCTCTCTGGTTAGACCAGATCTGAGCCTGGGAGCTCTCTGGCTAAC
TAGGGAACCCACTGCTTAAGCCTCAATAAAGCTTGCCTTGAGTGCTTCAAGTAGTGTGTGCCCGTCTGTT
GTGTGACTCTGGTAACTAGAGATCCCTCAGACCCTTTTAGTCAGTGTGGAAAATCTCTAGCAGTGGCGCC
CGAACAGGGACTTGAAAGCGAAAGGGAAACCAGAGGAGCTCTCTCGACGCAGGACTCGGCTTGCTGAAGC
GCGCACGGCAAGAGGCGAGGGGCGGCGACTGGTGAGTACGCCAAAAATTTTGACTAGCGGAGGCTAGAAG
GAGAGAGATGGGTGCGAGAGCGTCAGTATTAAGCGGGGGAGAATTAGATCGCGATGGGAAAAAATTCGGT
TAAGGCCAGGGGGAAAGAAAAAATATAAATTAAAACATATAGTATGGGCAAGCAGGGAGCTAGAACGATT
CGCAGTTAATCCTGGCCTGTTAGAAACATCAGAAGGCTGTAGACAAATACTGGGACAGCTACAACCATCC
CTTCAGACAGGATCAGAAGAACTTAGATCATTATATAATACAGTAGCAACCCTCTATTGTGTGCATCAAA
GGATAGAGATAAAAGACACCAAGGAAGCTTTAGACAAGATAGAGGAAGAGCAAAACAAAAGTAAGACCAC
CGCACAGCAAGCGGCCGCTGATCTTCAGACCTGGAGGAGGAGATATGAGGGACAATTGGAGAAGTGAATT
ATATAAATATAAAGTAGTAAAAATTGAACCATTAGGAGTAGCACCCACCAAGGCAAAGAGAAGAGTGGTG
CAGAGAGAAAAAAGAGCAGTGGGAATAGGAGCTTTGTTCCTTGGGTTCTTGGGAGCAGCAGGAAGCACTA
TGGGCGCAGCGTCAATGACGCTGACGGTACAGGCCAGACAATTATTGTCTGGTATAGTGCAGCAGCAGAA
CAATTTGCTGAGGGCTATTGAGGCGCAACAGCATCTGTTGCAACTCACAGTCTGGGGCATCAAGCAGCTC
CAGGCAAGAATCCTGGCTGTGGAAAGATACCTAAAGGATCAACAGCTCCTGGGGATTTGGGGTTGCTCTG
GAAAACTCATTTGCACCACTGCTGTGCCTTGGAATGCTAGTTGGAGTAATAAATCTCTGGAACAGATTTG
GAATCACACGACCTGGATGGAGTGGGACAGAGAAATTAACAATTACACAAGCTTAATACACTCCTTAATT
GAAGAATCGCAAAACCAGCAAGAAAAGAATGAACAAGAATTATTGGAATTAGATAAATGGGCAAGTTTGT
GGAATTGGTTTAACATAACAAATTGGCTGTGGTATATAAAATTATTCATAATGATAGTAGGAGGCTTGGT
AGGTTTAAGAATAGTTTTTGCTGTACTTTCTATAGTGAATAGAGTTAGGCAGGGATATTCACCATTATCG
TTTCAGACCCACCTCCCAACCCCGAGGGGACCCATGCATTGCATCTCAATTAGTCAGCAACCAGGTGTGG
AAAGTCCCCAGGCTCCCCAGCAGGCAGAAGTATGCAAAGCATGCGTCTCAATTAGTCAGCAACCATAGTC
CCGCCCCTAACTCCGCCCATCCCGCCCCTAACTCCGCCCAGTTCCGCCCATTCTCCGCCCCATGGCTGAC
TAATTTTTTTTATTTATGCAGAGGCCGAGGCCGCCTCGGCCTCTGAGCTATTCCAGAAGTAGTGAGGAGG
CTTTTTTGGAGGCCTAGGCTTTTGCAAAAAGCTTTCTAGAGGTACCACCGGAGCTTACCATGACCGAGTA
CAAGCCCACGGTGCGCCTCGCCACCCGCGACGACGTCCCCAGGGCCGTACGCACCCTCGCCGCCGCGTTC
GCCGACTACCCCGCCACGCGCCACACCGTCGATCCGGACCGCCACATCGAGCGGGTCACCGAGCTGCAAG
AACTCTTCCTCACGCGCGTCGGGCTCGACATCGGCAAGGTGTGGGTCGCGGACGACGGCGCCGCCGTGGC
GGTCTGGACCACGCCGGAGAGCGTCGAAGCGGGGGCGGTGTTCGCCGAGATCGGCCCGCGCATGGCCGAG
TTGAGCGGTTCCCGGCTGGCCGCGCAGCAACAGATGGAAGGCCTCCTGGCGCCGCACCGGCCCAAGGAGC
CCGCGTGGTTCCTGGCCACCGTCGGCGTCTCGCCCGACCACCAGGGCAAGGGTCTGGGCAGCGCCGTCGT
GCTCCCCGGAGTGGAGGCGGCCGAGCGCGCCGGGGTGCCCGCCTTCCTGGAGACCTCCGCGCCCCGCAAC
CTCCCCTTCTACGAGCGGCTCGGCTTCACCGTCACCGCCGACGTCGAGGTGCCCGAAGGACCGCGCACCT
GGTGCATGACCCGCAAGCCCGGTGCCAGTTAACGAATTCTAGATCTTGAGACAAATGGCAGTATTCATCC
ACAATTTTAAAAGAAAAGGGGGGATTGGGGGGTACAGTGCAGGGGAAAGAATAGTAGACATAATAGCAAC
AGACATACAAACTAAAGAATTACAAAAACAAATTACAAAAATTCAAAATTTTCGGGTTTATTACAGGGAC
AGCAGAGATCCACTTTGGCGCCGGCTCGAGGCCTGCAGGTGCAAAGATGGATAAAGTTTTAAACAGAGAG
GAATCTTTGCAGCTAATGGACCTTCTAGGTCTTGAAAGGAGTGGGAATTGGCTCCGGTGCCCGTCAGTGG
GCAGAGCGCACATCGCCCACAGTCCCCGAGAAGTTGGGGGGAGGGGTCGGCAATTGAACCGGTGCCTAGA
GAAGGTGGCGCGGGGTAAACTGGGAAAGTGATGTCGTGTACTGGCTCCGCCTTTTTCCCGAGGGTGGGGG
AGAACCGTATATAAGTGCAGTAGTCGCCGTGAACGTTCTTTTTCGCAACGGGTTTGCCGCCAGAACACAG
GTAAGTGCCGTGTGTGGTTCCCGCGGGCCTGGCCTCTTTACGGGTTATGGCCCTTGCGTGCCTTGAATTA
CTTCCACCTGGCTGCAGTACGTGATTCTTGATCCCGAGCTTCGGGTTGGAAGTGGGTGGGAGAGTTCGAG
GCCTTGCGCTTAAGGAGCCCCTTCGCCTCGTGCTTGAGTTGAGGCCTGGCCTGGGCGCTGGGGCCGCCGC
GTGCGAATCTGGTGGCACCTTCGCGCCTGTCTCGCTGCTTTCGATAAGTCTCTAGCCATTTAAAATTTTT
GATGACCTGCTGCGACGCTTTTTTTCTGGCAAGATAGTCTTGTAAATGCGGGCCAAGATCTGCACACTGG
TATTTCGGTTTTTGGGGCCGCGGGCGGCGACGGGGCCCGTGCGTCCCAGCGCACATGTTCGGCGAGGCGG
GGCCTGCGAGCGCGGCCACCGAGAATCGGACGGGGGTAGTCTCAAGCTGGCCGGCCTGCTCTGGTGCCTG
GCCTCGCGCCGCCGTGTATCGCCCCGCCCTGGGCGGCAAGGCTGGCCCGGTCGGCACCAGTTGCGTGAGC
GGAAAGATGGCCGCTTCCCGGCCCTGCTGCAGGGAGCTCAAAATGGAGGACGCGGCGCTCGGGAGAGCGG
GCGGGTGAGTCACCCACACAAAGGAAAAGGGCCTTTCCGTCCTCAGCCGTCGCTTCATGTGACTCCACGG
AGTACCGGGCGCCGTCCAGGCACCTCGATTAGTTCTCGAGCTTTTGGAGTACGTCGTCTTTAGGTTGGGG
GGAGGGGTTTTATGCGATGGAGTTTCCCCACACTGAGTGGGTGGAGACTGAAGTTAGGCCAGCTTGGCAC
TTGATGTAATTCTCCTTGGAATTTGCCCTTTTTGAGTTTGGATCTTGGTTCATTCTCAAGCCTCAGACAG
TGGTTCAAAGTTTTTTTCTTCCATTTCAGGTGTCGTGAGGCTAGCACCGCCACCATGGACGCTCTGCCCC
GCAGCGGGCTGAACCTGAAGGAGGAGCCGCTGCTGCCCGCCGGCCTGGGCTCAGTGCGCTCCTGGATGCA
GGGCGCGGGCATCCTGGACGCCAGCACCGCGGCGCAGAGTGGCGTGGGTCTGGCACGAGCACATTTTGAG
AAGCAGCCTCCCTCCAACCTCAGGAAATCCAACTTCTTCCACTTCGTGCTGGCCATGTACGACCGGCAGG
GGCAGCCCGTGGAGGTGGAGCGCACAGCCTTCATCGACTTCGTGGAAAAGGACCGAGAGCCCGGGGCGGA
AAAGACTAACAATGGGATCCATTACCGCCTCCGGCTGGTGTATAACAATGGACTGCGGACAGAGCAAGAC
CTCTACGTGCGTCTCATCGACTCCATGTCCAAACAGGCCATCATCTATGAGGGGCAGGACAAGAACCCCG
AAATGTGCCGAGTGCTGCTCACCCATGAGATCATGTGCAGCCGGTGCTGTGACCGGAAGAGCTGTGGCAA
CCGGAATGAGACGCCCTCAGACCCCGTCATCATTGACAGGTTCTTCCTCAAGTTCTTCCTCAAATGCAAC
CAGAACTGCCTGAAGAATGCGGGGAATCCCAGAGACATGCGCCGCTTCCAGGTGGTGGTGTCCACGACGG
TGAGCGTGGACGGACACGTGCTGGCCGTGTCCGACAACATGTTTGTGCACAACAACTCCAAGCATGGCCG
CAGGGCGCGCCGCCTGGACCCCTCCGAAGCTGCCACCCCCTGCATCAAGGCCATCAGCCCCGGGGAGGGC
TGGACCACGGGCGGCGCCACCGTCATTGTCATCGGCGACAACTTCTTCGACGGGTTGCAGGTCGTGTTCG
GAAACGTGCTCGTGTGGAGCGAGCTCATCACGCCCCACGCCATCCGGGTGCAGACGCCCCCGCGGCACAT
CCCCGGGGTGGTGGAGGTGACCCTCTCCTACAAGTCCAAGCAGTTTTGCAAGGGATGCCCCGGCCGCTTT
GTCTACACAGCTCTGAACGAGCCCACCATTGACTACGGATTCCAGAGGCTACAGAAAGTCATTCCCAGAC
ACCCCGGAGACCCCGAGAGGCTGCCCAAGGAAGTGCTGCTGAAGCGGGCGGCCGACTTGGCAGAAGCCCT
GTACGGAGTGCCCGGCAGTAACCAGGAGCTGCTCCTGAAGCGCGCGGCGGACGTGGCCGAGGCTCTGTAC
AGCACCCCCCGCGCACCCGGGCCGCTCGCACCCCTGGCCCCGAGCCACCCACACCCCGCCGTCGTGGGCA
TCAACGCCTTCAGCAGCCCGCTGGCCATCGCCGTCGGGGACGCCACCCCGGGGCCCGAGCCGGGCTACGC
GCGCAGCTGCAGCAGCGCGTCCCCCCGCGGGTTCGCGCCCAGCCCCGGCTCGCAGCAGAGCGGCTACGGC
GGCGGCCTCGGAGCTGGCCTGGGCGGCTACGGCGCGCCGGGCGTGGCCGGCCTCGGCGTGCCTGGGTCCC
CCAGCTTCCTCAATGGCTCCACCGCCACCTCGCCCTTCGCCATCATGCCCTCTAGCCCCCCGCTGGCGGC
TGCCTCCTCCATGTCCCTCCCGGCCGCTGCCCCCACCACCAGCGTGTTCTCCTTCTCGCCTGTCAACATG
ATCTCCGCCGTCAAACAGAGGAGCGCCTTCGCCCCCGTGCTGCGCCCCCCAAGCTCCCCACCCCAGGCCT
GCCCCAGAGCCCACGGAGAGGGGCTTCCAGACCAGTCTTTTGAGGATTCTGACAAGTTTCACTCTCCAGC
CCGGGGGCTTCAGGGCCTGGCATACTCCTAGTAATGAACTAGTCCGTAACTTGAAAGTATTTCGATTTCT
TGGCTTTATATATCTTGTGGAAAGGACGATCGGGTCTGCTCAATACTAACACGACGCGTTAAGTCGACAA
TCAACCTCTGGATTACAAAATTTGTGAAAGATTGACTGGTATTCTTAACTATGTTGCTCCTTTTACGCTA
TGTGGATACGCTGCTTTAATGCCTTTGTATCATGCTATTGCTTCCCGTATGGCTTTCATTTTCTCCTCCT
TGTATAAATCCTGGTTGCTGTCTCTTTATGAGGAGTTGTGGCCCGTTGTCAGGCAACGTGGCGTGGTGTG
CACTGTGTTTGCTGACGCAACCCCCACTGGTTGGGGCATTGCCACCACCTGTCAGCTCCTTTCCGGGACT
TTCGCTTTCCCCCTCCCTATTGCCACGGCGGAACTCATCGCCGCCTGCCTTGCCCGCTGCTGGACAGGGG
CTCGGCTGTTGGGCACTGACAATTCCGTGGTGTTGTCGGGGAAATCATCGTCCTTTCCTTGGCTGCTCGC
CTGTGTTGCCACCTGGATTCTGCGCGGGACGTCCTTCTGCTACGTCCCTTCGGCCCTCAATCCAGCGGAC
CTTCCTTCCCGCGGCCTGCTGCCGGCTCTGCGGCCTCTTCCGCGTCTTCGCCTTCGCCCTCAGACGAGTC
GGATCTCCCTTTGGGCCGCCTCCCCGCGTCGACTTTAAGACCAATGACTTACAAGGCAGCTGTAGATCTT
AGCCACTTTTTAAAAGAAAAGGGGGGACTGGAAGGGCTAATTCACTCCCAACGAAGACAAGATCTGCTTT
TTGCTTGTACTGGGTCTCTCTGGTTAGACCAGATCTGAGCCTGGGAGCTCTCTGGCTAACTAGGGAACCC
ACTGCTTAAGCCTCAATAAAGCTTGCCTTGAGTGCTTCAAGTAGTGTGTGCCCGTCTGTTGTGTGACTCT
GGTAACTAGAGATCCCTCAGACCCTTTTAGTCAGTGTGGAAAATCTCTAGCAGTACGTATAGTAGTTCAT
GTCATCTTATTATTCAGTATTTATAACTTGCAAAGAAATGAATATCAGAGAGTGAGAGGAACTTGTTTAT
TGCAGCTTATAATGGTTACAAATAAAGCAATAGCATCACAAATTTCACAAATAAAGCATTTTTTTCACTG
CATTCTAGTTGTGGTTTGTCCAAACTCATCAATGTATCTTATCATGTCTGGCTCTAGCTATCCCGCCCCT
AACTCCGCCCATCCCGCCCCTAACTCCGCCCAGTTCCGCCCATTCTCCGCCCCATGGCTGACTAATTTTT
TTTATTTATGCAGAGGCCGAGGCCGCCTCGGCCTCTGAGCTATTCCAGAAGTAGTGAGGAGGCTTTTTTG
GAGGCCTAGGGACGTACCCAATTCGCCCTATAGTGAGTCGTATTACGCGCGCTCACTGGCCGTCGTTTTA
CAACGTCGTGACTGGGAAAACCCTGGCGTTACCCAACTTAATCGCCTTGCAGCACATCCCCCTTTCGCCA
GCTGGCGTAATAGCGAAGAGGCCCGCACCGATCGCCCTTCCCAACAGTTGCGCAGCCTGAATGGCGAATG
GG
[124 nt withheld, positions 7493-7616]
C
[91 nt withheld, positions 7618-7708]
A
[49 nt withheld, positions 7710-7758]
CCTTTGACGTTGGAGTCCACGTTCTTT
[37 nt withheld, positions 7786-7822]
ACCCTATCTCGGTCTATTCTTTTGATTTATAAGGGATTTTGCCGATTTCGGCCTATTGGTTAAAAAATGA
GCTGATTTAACAAAAATTTAACGCGAATTTTAACAAAATATTAACGCTTACAATTTAGGTGGCACTTTTC
GGGGAAATGTGCGCGGAACCCCTATTTGTTTATTTTTCTAAATACATTCAAATATGTATCCGCTCATGAG
ACAATAACCCTGATAAATGCTTCAATAATATTGAAAAAGGAAGAGTATGAGTATTCAACATTTCCGTGTC
GCCCTTATTCCCTTTTTTGCGGCATTTTGCCTTCCTGTTTTTGCTCACCCAGAAACGCTGGTGAAAGTAA
AAGATGCTGAAGATCAGTTGGGTGCACGAGTGGGTTACATCGAACTGGATCTCAACAGCGGTAAGATCCT
TGAGAGTTTTCGCCCCGAAGAACGTTTTCCAATGATGAGCACTTTTAAAGTTCTGCTATGTGGCGCGGTA
TTATCCCGTATTGACGCCGGGCAAGAGCAACTCGGTCGCCGCATACACTATTCTCAGAATGACTTGGTTG
AGTACTCACCAGTCACAGAAAAGCATCTTACGGATGGCATGACAGTAAGAGAATTATGCAGTGCTGCCAT
AACCATGAGTGATAACACTGCGGCCAACTTACTTCTGACAACGATCGGAGGACCGAAGGAGCTAACCGCT
TTTTTGCACAACATGGGGGATCATGTAACTCGCCTTGATCGTTGGGAACCGGAGCTGAATGAAGCCATAC
CAAACGACGAGCGTGACACCACGATGCCTGTAGCAATGGCAACAACGTTGCGCAAACTATTAACTGGCGA
ACTACTTACTCTAGCTTCCCGGCAACAATTAATAGACTGGATGGAGGCGGATAAAGTTGCAGGACCACTT
CTGCGCTCGGCCCTTCCGGCTGGCTGGTTTATTGCTGATAAATCTGGAGCCGGTGAGCGTGGGTCTCGCG
GTATCATTGCAGCACTGGGGCCAGATGGTAAGCCCTCCCGTATCGTAGTTATCTACACGACGGGGAGTCA
GGCAACTATGGATGAACGAAATAGACAGATCGCTGAGATAGGTGCCTCACTGATTAAGCATTGGTAACTG
TCAGACCAAGTTTACTCATATATACTTTAGATTGATTTAAAACTTCATTTTTAATTTAAAAGGATCTAGG
TGAAGATCCTTTTTGATAATCTCATGACCAAAATCCCTTAACGTGAGTTTTCGTTCCACTGAGCGTCAGA
CCCCGTAGAAAAGATCAAAGGATCTTCTTGAGATCCTTTTTTTCTGCGCGTAATCTGCTGCTTGCAAACA
AAAAAACCACCGCTACCAGCGGTGGTTTGTTTGCCGGATCAAGAGCTACCAACTCTTTTTCCGAAGGTAA
CTGGCTTCAGCAGAGCGCAGATACCAAATACTGTTCTTCTAGTGTAGCCGTAGTTAGGCCACCACTTCAA
GAACTCTGTAGCACCGCCTACATACCTCGCTCTGCTAATCCTGTTACCAGTGGCTGCTGCCAGTGGCGAT
AAGTCGTGTCTTACCGGGTTGGACTCAAGACGATAGTTACCGGATAAGGCGCAGCGGTCGGGCTGAACGG
GGGGTTCGTGCACACAGCCCAGCTTGGAGCGAACGACCTACACCGAACTGAGATACCTACAGCGTGAGCT
ATGAGAAAGCGCCACGCTTCCCGAAGGGAGAAAGGCGGACAGGTATCCGGTAAGCGGCAGGGTCGGAACA
GGAGAGCGCACGAGGGAGCTTCCAGGGGGAAACGCCTGGTATCTTTATAGTCCTGTCGGGTTTCGCCACC
TCTGACTTGAGCGTCGATTTTTGTGATGCTCGTCAGGGGGGCGGAGCCTATGGAAAAACGCCAGCAACGC
GGCCTTTTTACGGTTCCTGGCCTTTTGCTGGCCTTTTGCTCACATGTTCTTTCCTGCGTTATCCCCTGAT
TCTGTGGATAACCGTATTACCGCCTTTGAGTGAGCTGATACCGCTCGCCGCAGCCGAACGACCGAGCGCA
GCGAGTCAGTGAGCGAGGAAGCGGAAGAGCGCCCAATACGCAAACCGCCTCTCCCCGCGCGTTGGCCGAT
TCATTAATGCAGCTGGCACGACAGGTTTCCCGACTGGAAAGCGGGCAGTGAGCGCAACGCAATTAATGTG
AGTTAGCTCACTCATTAGGCACCCCAGGCTTTACACTTTATGCTTCCGGCTCGTATGTTGTGTGGAATTG
TGAGCGGATAACAATTTCACACAGGAAACAGCTATGACCATGATTACGCCAAGCGCGCAATTAACCCTCA
CTAAAGGGAACAAAAGCTGGAGCTGCAAGC
Features (pLannotate 1.2.2; 31 found; start..end, strand, type, name):
      5..231     +  promoter       RSV promoter: Rous sarcoma virus enhancer/promoter
    232..412     +  LTR            5' LTR (truncated): truncated 5' long terminal repeat (LTR) from HIV-1
    459..584     +  misc_feature   HIV-1 Ψ: packaging signal of human immunodeficiency virus type 1
    568..931     +  CDS            HIV-1 gag (fragment): gag protein from human immunodeficiency virus 1; gag
   1077..1310    +  misc_feature   RRE: The Rev response element (RRE) of HIV-1 allows for Rev-dependent mRNA export from the nucleus to the cytoplasm.
   1687..1713    +  CDS            Rev (fragment): human immunodeficiency virus 1 (HIV-1) Rev protein; rev; enhances nuclear export of unspliced and incompletely spliced viral mRNAs
   1720..1743    +  promoter       SV40 promoter (fragment): SV40 early promoter
   1744..1815    +  promoter       SV40 promoter (fragment): SV40 enhancer and early promoter
   1839..1974    +  rep_origin     SV40 ori: SV40 origin of replication
   2020..2616    +  CDS            PuroR (fragment): puromycin N-acetyltransferase; pac from Streptomyces; confers resistance to puromycin
   2665..2782    +  misc_feature   cPPT/CTS: central polypurine tract and central termination sequence of HIV-1
   2847..2913    +  CDS            small t antigen (fragment): SV40 (simian virus 40) small t antigen
   2920..4098    +  promoter       EF-1α promoter: strong constitutive promoter for human elongation factor EF-1α
   4118..5836    +  CDS            Ebf1: COE1_RAT - Also known as Coe1, Ebf, Olf1. Experimental evidence at protein level: Swiss-Prot protein existence level 1. Key pioneer transcription factor of B-cell specification and commitment. Recognizes variations of the palindromic sequence 5'- ATTCCCNNGGGAATT-3'. Operates in a transcription factor network to activate B-cell-specific genes and repress genes associated with alternative cell fates. For instance, positively regulates many B-cell specific genes including BCR or CD40 while repressing genes that direct cells into alternative lineages, including GATA3 and TCF7 for the T- cell linea
   5924..5977    +  promoter       U6 promoter (fragment): RNA polymerase III promoter for human U6 snRNA
   6019..6607    +  misc_feature   WPRE: woodchuck hepatitis virus posttranscriptional regulatory element
   6658..6677    +  misc_feature   cPPT/CTS (fragment): central polypurine tract and central termination sequence of HIV-1
   6679..6912    +  LTR            3' LTR (ΔU3): self-inactivating 3' long terminal repeat (LTR) from HIV-1
   6990..7111    +  polyA_signal   SV40 poly(A) signal: SV40 polyadenylation signal
   7151..7286    +  rep_origin     SV40 ori: SV40 origin of replication
   7307..7325    -  promoter       T7 promoter: promoter for bacteriophage T7 RNA polymerase
   7333..7488    +  CDS            lacZα (fragment): LacZα fragment of β-galactosidase; lacZ fragment
   7493..7921    +  rep_origin     f1 ori (sequence partly withheld): f1 bacteriophage origin of replication; arrow indicates direction of (+) strand synthesis
   7974..8078    +  promoter       AmpR promoter: bla
   8079..8939    +  CDS            AmpR: β-lactamase; bla; confers resistance to ampicillin, carbenicillin, and related antibiotics
   9110..9698    +  rep_origin     ori: high-copy-number ColE1/pMB1/pBR322/pUC origin of replication
   9881..9973    +  CDS            lacI (fragment): lac repressor; lacI; The lac repressor binds to the lac operator to inhibit transcription in E. coli. This inhibition can be relieved by adding lactose or isopropyl-β-D-thiogalactopyranoside (IPTG).
   9986..10007   +  protein_bind   CAP binding site: CAP binding activates transcription in the presence of cAMP. E. coli catabolite activator protein
  10022..10052   +  promoter       lac promoter: promoter for the E. coli lac operon
  10060..10076   +  protein_bind   lac operator: The lac repressor binds to the lac operator to inhibit transcription in E. coli. This inhibition can be relieved by adding lactose or isopropyl-β-D-thiogalactopyranoside (IPTG). lac repressor encoded by lacI
  10121..10139   +  promoter       T3 promoter: promoter for bacteriophage T3 RNA polymerase
