[The description below was written by a language model from this plasmid's Addgene catalogue record and pLannotate feature annotations shown in this document.]
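Description:
TFORF1166 is a third-generation-style, self-inactivating lentiviral expression plasmid built on the pLX_TRC317 backbone. It belongs to a barcoded collection of human transcription factor open reading frames. It is propagated in E. coli through a high-copy ColE1/pUC origin with ampicillin resistance (β-lactamase), and it also carries an f1 origin. The depositor notes a risk of recombination, which is typical of LTR-containing plasmids. The lentiviral genome is transcribed from an RSV promoter fused to a truncated HIV-1 5' LTR. It contains the Ψ packaging signal with a gag fragment, the Rev response element, a cPPT/CTS, a WPRE to enhance transcript expression, and a ΔU3 3' LTR followed by an SV40 polyadenylation signal.

Two cassettes lie between the LTRs. The first is an SV40 early promoter driving puromycin N-acetyltransferase, which allows selection of transduced mammalian cells. The second is an EF-1α promoter driving the human EBF4 ORF, a synthesized insert of about 1.9 kb. The automated annotation labels this coding region as the rat paralogue Ebf1, which most likely reflects homology within the EBF/COE family rather than a different insert; the catalogue entry identifies it as EBF4. The record states that each construct carries a unique 24-bp barcode, but the barcode is not annotated in the feature table and its position is not given. Several short annotated fragments (U6 promoter, small t antigen, lacZα, lacI) appear to be backbone remnants rather than functional elements.

The vector is intended for constitutive overexpression of EBF4 in mammalian cells, either individually or in pooled screens. In pooled screens, barcode sequencing identifies which transcription factor each cell received, as in directed-differentiation studies.
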