Addgene plasmid #143471: TFORF1166
Purpose: Lentiviral vector for overexpressing transcription factor ORFs with unique 24-bp barcodes. Barcodes facilitate identification of transcription factors in pooled screens.
Depositing lab: Feng Zhang. Depositing organization: Broad Institute. Publication: A transcription factor atlas of directed differentiation. Joung J, Ma S, Tay T, Geiger-Schuller KR, Kirchgatterer PC, Verdine VK, Guo B, Arias-Garcia MA, Allen WE, Singh A, Kuksenko O, Abudayyeh OO, Gootenberg JS, Fu Z, Macrae RK, Buenrostro JD, Regev A, Zhang F. Cell. 2023 Jan 5;186(1):209-229.e26. doi: 10.1016/j.cell.2022.11.026. PubMed 36608654.
Backbone
  Vector backbone: pLX_TRC317
  Backbone manufacturer: Broad Institute Genetic Perturbation Platform
  Backbone size w/o insert (bp): 8264
  Vector type: Mammalian Expression, Lentiviral
  Selectable markers: Puromycin
Growth in bacteria
  Bacterial resistance: Ampicillin, 100 μg/mL
  Growth temperature: 37°C
  Growth strain: NEB Stable
  Copy number: High Copy
Gene/Insert
  Gene/Insert name: EBF4
  Species: H. sapiens (human)
  Insert size (bp): 1898
  Entrez Gene: EBF4 (a.k.a. COE4, O/E-4, KIAA1442, RP5-860F19.3)
  Promoter: EF1a
  Cloning method: Unknown
  Sequencing primers: 5′ GGGTGGAGACTGAAGTTAGGCCAG; 3′ CACATAGCGTAAAAGGAGCAACATAG
Terms and licenses: Academic/Nonprofit Terms; Industry Terms: Not Available to Industry
Depositor comments: NM_001110514,ENST00000380648 . The transcription factor ORF portion of this plasmid was synthesized by Genewiz. Please test multiple small colonies in case of plasmid recombination. To make this collection available in a timely manner, a portion of this collection was not fully sequenced by Addgene. If an Addgene verified full plasmid sequence is not available, please contact us prior to placing an order to request the full sequence.
How to cite: TFORF1166 was a gift from Feng Zhang (Addgene plasmid # 143471 ; http://n2t.net/addgene:143471 ; RRID:Addgene_143471)
