>Addgene plasmid #143471 | TFORF1166 | depositor partial sequence | sequence record 282552 | Insert
ACCGCCACCATGGACGCTCTGCCCCGCAGCGGGCTGAACCTGAAGGAGGAGCCGCTGCTGCCCGCCGGCC
TGGGCTCAGTGCGCTCCTGGATGCAGGGCGCGGGCATCCTGGACGCCAGCACCGCGGCGCAGAGTGGCGT
GGGTCTGGCACGAGCACATTTTGAGAAGCAGCCTCCCTCCAACCTCAGGAAATCCAACTTCTTCCACTTC
GTGCTGGCCATGTACGACCGGCAGGGGCAGCCCGTGGAGGTGGAGCGCACAGCCTTCATCGACTTCGTGG
AAAAGGACCGAGAGCCCGGGGCGGAAAAGACTAACAATGGGATCCATTACCGCCTCCGGCTGGTGTATAA
CAATGGACTGCGGACAGAGCAAGACCTCTACGTGCGTCTCATCGACTCCATGTCCAAACAGGCCATCATC
TATGAGGGGCAGGACAAGAACCCCGAAATGTGCCGAGTGCTGCTCACCCATGAGATCATGTGCAGCCGGT
GCTGTGACCGGAAGAGCTGTGGCAACCGGAATGAGACGCCCTCAGACCCCGTCATCATTGACAGGTTCTT
CCTCAAGTTCTTCCTCAAATGCAACCAGAACTGCCTGAAGAATGCGGGGAATCCCAGAGACATGCGCCGC
TTCCAGGTGGTGGTGTCCACGACGGTGAGCGTGGACGGACACGTGCTGGCCGTGTCCGACAACATGTTTG
TGCACAACAACTCCAAGCATGGCCGCAGGGCGCGCCGCCTGGACCCCTCCGAAGCTGCCACCCCCTGCAT
CAAGGCCATCAGCCCCGGGGAGGGCTGGACCACGGGCGGCGCCACCGTCATTGTCATCGGCGACAACTTC
TTCGACGGGTTGCAGGTCGTGTTCGGAAACGTGCTCGTGTGGAGCGAGCTCATCACGCCCCACGCCATCC
GGGTGCAGACGCCCCCGCGGCACATCCCCGGGGTGGTGGAGGTGACCCTCTCCTACAAGTCCAAGCAGTT
TTGCAAGGGATGCCCCGGCCGCTTTGTCTACACAGCTCTGAACGAGCCCACCATTGACTACGGATTCCAG
AGGCTACAGAAAGTCATTCCCAGACACCCCGGAGACCCCGAGAGGCTGCCCAAGGAAGTGCTGCTGAAGC
GGGCGGCCGACTTGGCAGAAGCCCTGTACGGAGTGCCCGGCAGTAACCAGGAGCTGCTCCTGAAGCGCGC
GGCGGACGTGGCCGAGGCTCTGTACAGCACCCCCCGCGCACCCGGGCCGCTCGCACCCCTGGCCCCGAGC
CACCCACACCCCGCCGTCGTGGGCATCAACGCCTTCAGCAGCCCGCTGGCCATCGCCGTCGGGGACGCCA
CCCCGGGGCCCGAGCCGGGCTACGCGCGCAGCTGCAGCAGCGCGTCCCCCCGCGGGTTCGCGCCCAGCCC
CGGCTCGCAGCAGAGCGGCTACGGCGGCGGCCTCGGAGCTGGCCTGGGCGGCTACGGCGCGCCGGGCGTG
GCCGGCCTCGGCGTGCCTGGGTCCCCCAGCTTCCTCAATGGCTCCACCGCCACCTCGCCCTTCGCCATCA
TGCCCTCTAGCCCCCCGCTGGCGGCTGCCTCCTCCATGTCCCTCCCGGCCGCTGCCCCCACCACCAGCGT
GTTCTCCTTCTCGCCTGTCAACATGATCTCCGCCGTCAAACAGAGGAGCGCCTTCGCCCCCGTGCTGCGC
CCCCCAAGCTCCCCACCCCAGGCCTGCCCCAGAGCCCACGGAGAGGGGCTTCCAGACCAGTCTTTTGAGG
ATTCTGACAAGTTTCACTCTCCAGCCCGGGGGCTTCAGGGCCTGGCATACTCCTAGTAATGAACTAGTCC
GTAACTTGAAAGTATTTCGATTTCTTGGCTTTATATATCTTGTGGAAAGGACGATCGGGTCTGCTCAATA
CTAACACG
