>Addgene plasmid #143471 | TFORF1166 | depositor partial sequence | sequence record 282553 | Barcode
TCGGGTCTGCTCAATACTAACACG
